LOCUS       Exported 6333 bp ds-DNA circular SYN 12-MAY-2021
DEFINITION  Plasmid for incorporating the non-canonical amino acid Tetrazine 2.0
            with the Mj Tet2.0 synthetase and cognate amber suppressing tRNA in
            Ecoli..
ACCESSION   .
VERSION     .
KEYWORDS    pDule-Tet2.0
SOURCE      synthetic DNA construct
  ORGANISM  synthetic DNA construct
REFERENCE   1 (bases 1 to 6333)
  AUTHORS   Blizzard RJ, Backus DR, Brown W, Bazewicz CG, Li Y, Mehl RA
  TITLE     Ideal Bioorthogonal Reactions Using A Site-Specifically Encoded
            Tetrazine Amino Acid.
  JOURNAL   J Am Chem Soc. 2015 Aug 19;137(32):10044-7. doi:
            10.1021/jacs.5b03275. Epub 2015 Aug 10.
  PUBMED    26237426
REFERENCE   2 (bases 1 to 6333)
  AUTHORS   .
  TITLE     Direct Submission
  JOURNAL   Exported May 12, 2021 from SnapGene Server 1.1.58
            http://www.snapgene.com
FEATURES             Location/Qualifiers
     source          1..6333
                     /organism="synthetic DNA construct"
                     /mol_type="other DNA"
     CDS             1161..1190
                     /codon_start=1
                     /product="Myc (human c-Myc proto-oncogene) epitope tag"
                     /label=Myc
                     /translation="EQKLISEEDL"
     CDS             1206..1223
                     /codon_start=1
                     /product="6xHis affinity tag"
                     /label=6xHis
                     /translation="HHHHHH"
     primer_bind     complement(1279..1296)
                     /label=pBAD Reverse
                     /note="For vectors with E. coli araBAD promoter, reverse
                     primer"
     terminator      1449..1535
                     /gene="Escherichia coli rrnB"
                     /label=rrnB T1 terminator
                     /note="transcription terminator T1 from the E. coli rrnB
                     gene"
     primer_bind     complement(1742..1759)
                     /label=L4440
                     /note="L4440 vector, forward primer"
     rep_origin      complement(1876..2421)
                     /direction=LEFT
                     /label=p15A ori
                     /note="Plasmids containing the medium-copy-number p15A
                     origin of replication can be propagated in E. coli cells
                     that contain a second plasmid with the ColE1 origin. "
     primer_bind     complement(1956..1975)
                     /label=pBR322ori-F
                     /note="pBR322 origin, forward primer"
     promoter        2533..2561
                     /label=tet promoter
                     /note="E. coli promoter for tetracycline efflux protein
                     gene"
     CDS             2609..3799
                     /codon_start=1
                     /gene="tet"
                     /product="tetracycline efflux protein"
                     /label=TcR
                     /note="confers resistance to tetracycline"
                     /translation="MKSNNALIVILGTVTLDAVGIGLVMPVLPGLLRDIVHSDSIASHY
                     GVLLALYALMQFLCAPVLGALSDRFGRRPVLLASLLGATIDYAIMATTPVLWILYAGRI
                     VAGITGATGAVAGAYIADITDGEDRARHFGLMSACFGVGMVAGPVAGGLLGAISLHAPF
                     LAAAVLNGLNLLLGCFLMQESHKGERRPMPLRAFNPVSSFRWARGMTIVAALMTVFFIM
                     QLVGQVPAALWVIFGEDRFRWSATMIGLSLAVFGILHALAQAFVTGPATKRFGEKQAII
                     AGMAADALGYVLLAFATRGWMAFPIMILLASGGIGMPALQAMLSRQVDDDHQGQLQGSL
                     AALTSLTSIIGPLIVTAIYAASASTWNGLAWIVGAALYLVCLPALRRGAWSRATST"
     primer_bind     complement(2961..2980)
                     /label=pBRrevBam
                     /note="pBR322 vectors, tet region, downstream of BamHI,
                     reverse primer"
     primer_bind     4106..4128
                     /label=M13/pUC Forward
                     /note="In lacZ gene"
     primer_bind     4120..4137
                     /label=M13 Forward
                     /note="In lacZ gene. Also called M13-F20 or M13 (-21)
                     Forward"
     primer_bind     4121..4137
                     /label=M13 fwd
                     /note="common sequencing primer, one of multiple similar
                     variants"
     primer_bind     5121..5143
                     /label=pGEX 3'
                     /note="pGEX vectors, reverse primer"
     CDS             complement(5299..6177)
                     /codon_start=1
                     /gene="araC"
                     /product="L-arabinose regulatory protein"
                     /label=araC
                     /translation="MAEAQNDPLLPGYSFNAHLVAGLTPIEANGYLDFFIDRPLGMKGY
                     ILNLTIRGQGVVKNQGREFVCRPGDILLFPPGEIHHYGRHPEAREWYHQWVYFRPRAYW
                     HEWLNWPSIFANTGFFRPDEAHQPHFSDLFGQIINAGQGEGRYSELLAINLLEQLLLRR
                     MEAINESLHPPMDNRVREACQYISDHLADSNFDIASVAQHVCLSPSRLSHLFRQQLGIS
                     VLSWREDQRISQAKLLLSTTRMPIATVGRNVGFDDQLYFSRVFKKCTGASPSEFRAGCE
                     EKVNDVAVKLS"
ORIGIN
        1 aactcagaat aagaaatgag gccgctcatg gcgttctgtt gcccgtctca ccggtgaaaa
       61 gaaaaacaac cctggcgccg cttctttgag cgaacgatca aaaataagtg gcgccccatc
      121 aaaaaaatat tctcaacata aaaaactttg tgtaatactt gtaacgctga gtttacgctt
      181 tgaggaatcc cccatggacg aatttgaaat gataaagaga aacacatctg aaattatcag
      241 cgaggaagag ttaagagagg ttttaaaaaa agatgaaaaa tctgctggga taggttttga
      301 accaagtggt aaaatacatt tagggcatta tctccaaata aaaaagatga ttgatttaca
      361 aaatgctgga tttgatataa ttatacagtt ggctgattta cacgcctatt taaaccagaa
      421 aggagagttg gatgagatta gaaaaatagg agattataac aaaaaagttt ttgaagcaat
      481 ggggttaaag gcaaaatatg tttatggaag tgaatctgat cttgataagg attatacact
      541 gaatgtctat agattggctt taaaaactac cttaaaaaga gcaagaagga gtatggaact
      601 tatagcaaga gaggatgaaa atccaaaggt tgctgaagtt atctatccaa taatgcaggt
      661 taattctatt cattataatg gcgttgatgt tgcagttgga gggatggagc agagaaaaat
      721 acacatgtta gcaagggagc ttttaccaaa aaaggttgtt tgtattcaca accctgtctt
      781 aacgggtttg gatggagaag gaaagatgag ttcttcaaaa gggaatttta tagctgttga
      841 tgactctcca gaagagatta gggctaagat aaagaaagca tactgcccag ctggagttgt
      901 tgaaggaaat ccaataatgg agatagctaa atacttcctt gaatatcctt taaccataaa
      961 aaggccagaa aaatttggtg gagatttgac agttaatagc tatgaggagt tagagagttt
     1021 atttaaaaat aaggaattgc atccaatgga tttaaaaaat gctgtagctg aagaacttat
     1081 aaagatttta gagccaatta gaaagagatt ataactgcag tttcaaacgg gtaccatatg
     1141 ggaattcgaa gcttgggccc gaacaaaaac tcatctcaga agaggatctg aatagcgccg
     1201 tcgaccatca tcatcatcat cattgagttt aaacggtctc cagcttggct gttttggcgg
     1261 atgagagaag attttcagcc tgatacagat taaatcagaa cgcagaagcg gtctgataaa
     1321 acagaatttg cctggcggca gtagcgcggt ggtcccacct gaccccatgc cgaactcaga
     1381 agtgaaacgc cgtagcgccg atggtagtgt ggggtctccc catgcgagag tagggaactg
     1441 ccaggcatca aataaaacga aaggctcagt cgaaagactg ggcctttcgt tttatctgtt
     1501 gtttgtcggt gaacgctctc ctgagtagga caaatccgcc gggagctgtc cctcctgttc
     1561 agctactgac ggggtggtgc gtaacggcaa aagcaccgcc ggacatcagc gctagcggag
     1621 tgtatactgg cttactatgt tggcactgat gagggtgtca gtgaagtgct tcatgtggca
     1681 ggagaaaaaa ggctgcaccg gtgcgtcagc agaatatgtg atacaggata tattccgctt
     1741 cctcgctcac tgactcgcta cgctcggtcg ttcgactgcg gcgagcggaa atggcttacg
     1801 aacggggcgg agatttcctg gaagatgcca ggaagatact taacagggaa gtgagagggc
     1861 cgcggcaaag ccgtttttcc ataggctccg cccccctgac aagcatcacg aaatctgacg
     1921 ctcaaatcag tggtggcgaa acccgacagg actataaaga taccaggcgt ttccccctgg
     1981 cggctccctc gtgcgctctc ctgttcctgc ctttcggttt accggtgtca ttccgctgtt
     2041 atggccgcgt ttgtctcatt ccacgcctga cactcagttc cgggtaggca gttcgctcca
     2101 agctggactg tatgcacgaa ccccccgttc agtccgaccg ctgcgcctta tccggtaact
     2161 atcgtcttga gtccaacccg gaaagacatg caaaagcacc actggcagca gccactggta
     2221 attgatttag aggagttagt cttgaagtca tgcgccggtt aaggctaaac tgaaaggaca
     2281 agttttggtg actgcgctcc tccaagccag ttacctcggt tcaaagagtt ggtagctcag
     2341 agaaccttcg aaaaaccgcc ctgcaaggcg gttttttcgt tttcagagca agagattacg
     2401 cgcagaccaa aacgatctca agaagatcat cttattaatc agataaaata tttctagatt
     2461 tcagtgcaat ttatctcttc aaatgtagca cctgaagtca gccccatacg atataagttg
     2521 taattctcat gtttgacagc ttatcatcga taagctttaa tgcggtagtt tatcacagtt
     2581 aaattgctaa cgcagtcagg caccgtgtat gaaatctaac aatgcgctca tcgtcatcct
     2641 cggcaccgtc accctggatg ctgtaggcat aggcttggtt atgccggtac tgccgggcct
     2701 cttgcgggat atcgtccatt ccgacagcat cgccagtcac tatggcgtgc tgctagcgct
     2761 atatgcgttg atgcaatttc tatgcgcacc cgttctcgga gcactgtccg accgctttgg
     2821 ccgccgccca gtcctgctcg cttcgctact tggagccact atcgactacg cgatcatggc
     2881 gaccacaccc gtcctgtgga tcctctacgc cggacgcatc gtggccggca tcaccggcgc
     2941 cacaggtgcg gttgctggcg cctatatcgc cgacatcacc gatggggaag atcgggctcg
     3001 ccacttcggg ctcatgagcg cttgtttcgg cgtgggtatg gtggcaggcc ccgtggccgg
     3061 gggactgttg ggcgccatct ccttgcatgc accattcctt gcggcggcgg tgctcaacgg
     3121 cctcaaccta ctactgggct gcttcctaat gcaggagtcg cataagggag agcgtcgacc
     3181 gatgcccttg agagccttca acccagtcag ctccttccgg tgggcgcggg gcatgactat
     3241 cgtcgccgca cttatgactg tcttctttat catgcaactc gtaggacagg tgccggcagc
     3301 gctctgggtc attttcggcg aggaccgctt tcgctggagc gcgacgatga tcggcctgtc
     3361 gcttgcggta ttcggaatct tgcacgccct cgctcaagcc ttcgtcactg gtcccgccac
     3421 caaacgtttc ggcgagaagc aggccattat cgccggcatg gcggccgacg cgctgggcta
     3481 cgtcttgctg gcgttcgcga cgcgaggctg gatggccttc cccattatga ttcttctcgc
     3541 ttccggcggc atcgggatgc ccgcgttgca ggccatgctg tccaggcagg tagatgacga
     3601 ccatcaggga cagcttcaag gatcgctcgc ggctcttacc agcctaactt cgatcattgg
     3661 accgctgatc gtcacggcga tttatgccgc ctcggcgagc acatggaacg ggttggcatg
     3721 gattgtaggc gccgccctat accttgtctg cctccccgcg ttgcgtcgcg gtgcatggag
     3781 ccgggccacc tcgacctgaa tggaagccgg cggcacctcg ctaacggatt caccactcca
     3841 agaattggag ccaatcaatt cttgcggaga actgtgaatg cgcaaaccaa cccttggcag
     3901 aacatatcca tcgcgtccgc catctccagc agccgcacgc ggcgcatctc gggctccttg
     3961 catgcaccat tccttgcggc ggcggtgctc aacggcctca acctactact gggctgcttc
     4021 ctaatgcagg agtcgcataa gggagagcgt ctggcgaaag ggggatgtgc tgcaaggcga
     4081 ttaagttggg taacgccagg gttttcccag tcacgacgtt gtaaaacgac ggccagtgcc
     4141 aagcttaaaa aaaatcctta gctttcgcta aggatctgca gtggtccggc gggccggatt
     4201 tgaaccagcg ccatgcggat ttagagtccg ccgttctgcc ctgctgaact accgccggga
     4261 attcagcgtt acaagtatta cacaaagttt tttatgttga gaatattttt ttgatggggc
     4321 gccacttatt tttgatcgtt cgctcaaaga agcggcgcca gggttgtttt tcttttcacc
     4381 agtgagacgg gcaacagaac gccatgagcg gcctcatttc ttattctgag ttacaacagt
     4441 ccgcaccgct gccggtagct ccttccggtg ggcgcggggc atgactatcg tcgccgcact
     4501 tatgactgtc ttctttatca tgcaactcgt aggacaggtg ccggcagcgc ccaacagtcc
     4561 cccggccacg gggcctgcca ccatacccac gccgaaacaa gcgccctgca ccattatgtt
     4621 ccggatctgc atcgcaggat gctgctggct accctgtgga acacctacat ctgtattaac
     4681 gaagcgctaa ccgtttttat catgctctgg gaggcagaat aaatgatcat atcgtcaatt
     4741 attacctcca cggggagagc ctgagcaaac tggcctcagg catttgagaa gcacacggtc
     4801 acactgcttc cggtagtcaa taaaccggta aaccagcaat agacataagc ggctatttaa
     4861 cgaccctgcc ctgaaccgac gaccgggtcg aatttgcttt cgaatttctg ccattcatcc
     4921 gcttattatc acttattcag gcgtagcaac caggcgttta agggcaccaa taactgcctt
     4981 aaaaaaatta cgccccgccc tgccactcat cgcagttgac tgggtcatgg ctgcgccccg
     5041 acacccgcca acacccgctg acgcgccctg acgggcttgt ctgctcccgg catccgctta
     5101 cagacaagct gtgaccgtct ccgggagctg catgtgtcag aggttttcac cgtcatcacc
     5161 gaaacgcgcg aggcagcaga tcaattcgcg cgcgaaggcg aagcggcatg cataatgtgc
     5221 ctgtcaaatg gacgaagcag ggattctgca aaccctatgc tactccgtca agccgtcaat
     5281 tgtctgattc gttaccaatt atgacaactt gacggctaca tcattcactt tttcttcaca
     5341 accggcacgg aactcgctcg ggctggcccc ggtgcatttt ttaaataccc gcgagaaata
     5401 gagttgatcg tcaaaaccaa cattgcgacc gacggtggcg ataggcatcc gggtggtgct
     5461 caaaagcagc ttcgcctggc tgatacgttg gtcctcgcgc cagcttaaga cgctaatccc
     5521 taactgctgg cggaaaagat gtgacagacg cgacggcgac aagcaaacat gctgtgcgac
     5581 gctggcgata tcaaaattgc tgtctgccag gtgatcgctg atgtactgac aagcctcgcg
     5641 tacccgatta tccatcggtg gatggagcga ctcgttaatc gcttccatgc gccgcagtaa
     5701 caattgctca agcagattta tcgccagcag ctccgaatag cgcccttccc cttgcccggc
     5761 gttaatgatt tgcccaaaca ggtcgctgaa atgcggctgg tgcgcttcat ccgggcgaaa
     5821 gaaccccgta ttggcaaata ttgacggcca gttaagccat tcatgccagt aggcgcgcgg
     5881 acgaaagtaa acccactggt gataccattc gcgagcctcc ggatgacgac cgtagtgatg
     5941 aatctctcct ggcgggaaca gcaaaatatc acccggtcgg caaacaaatt ctcgtccctg
     6001 atttttcacc accccctgac cgcgaatggt gagattgaga atataacctt tcattcccag
     6061 cggtcggtcg ataaaaaaat cgagataacc gttggcctca atcggcgtta aacccgccac
     6121 cagatgggca ttaaacgagt atcccggcag caggggatca ttttgcgctt cagccatact
     6181 tttcatactc ccgccattca gagaagaaac caattgtcca tattgcatca gacattgccg
     6241 tcactgcgtc ttttactggc tcttctcgct aaccaaaccg gtaacccggg accaagttta
     6301 ctcatatata cggacagcgg tgcggactgt tgt
//
