[The description below was written by a language model from this plasmid's Addgene catalogue record and the feature table of its GenBank file.]
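Description:
pDule-Tet2.0 is a low-copy bacterial expression plasmid of about 6.3 kb, built on the pDule backbone, that supplies the orthogonal translation machinery needed to incorporate the non-canonical amino acid Tetrazine 2.0 into proteins in E. coli. It replicates from a p15A origin, which is compatible with ColE1-type plasmids, so it can be maintained alongside a second plasmid. This suits its role as a helper to a separate plasmid encoding a target gene with an amber codon. Selection is by tetracycline, through the tetracycline efflux protein gene driven by its own tet promoter.

The payload is a 921 bp engineered variant of the Methanocaldococcus jannaschii tyrosyl-tRNA synthetase carrying six substitutions (Y32G, L65Q, F108S, Q109D, D158S, L162N), together with its cognate amber-suppressing tRNA. According to the catalogue entry, the synthetase is expressed untagged from the constitutive lpp promoter and was cloned between NcoI and KpnI sites. The synthetase charges the suppressor tRNA with the tetrazine amino acid, which is then inserted wherever a UAG codon occurs in a co-expressed gene. This gives a site-specific tetrazine handle for bioorthogonal labelling reactions.

The feature table does not annotate the synthetase, the tRNA or the lpp promoter. It shows mainly backbone elements: araC, Myc and 6xHis tag coding segments, a pBAD reverse primer site and the rrnB T1 terminator. These look like remnants of a pBAD-type vector, and because the insert is recorded as untagged, the tag sequences are presumably not fused to the synthetase.
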