Addgene plasmid #85496: pDule-Tet2.0
Purpose: Plasmid for incorporating the non-canonical amino acid Tetrazine 2.0 with the Mj Tet2.0 synthetase and cognate amber suppressing tRNA in Ecoli.
Depositing lab: Ryan Mehl. Depositing organization: Oregon State University. Publication: Ideal Bioorthogonal Reactions Using A Site-Specifically Encoded Tetrazine Amino Acid. Blizzard RJ, Backus DR, Brown W, Bazewicz CG, Li Y, Mehl RA. J Am Chem Soc. 2015 Aug 19;137(32):10044-7. doi: 10.1021/jacs.5b03275. Epub 2015 Aug 10. PubMed 26237426.
Backbone
  Vector backbone: pDule
  Backbone size w/o insert (bp): 5400
  Total vector size (bp): 6300
  Vector type: Bacterial Expression
Growth in bacteria
  Bacterial resistance: Tetracycline, 10 μg/mL
  Growth temperature: 37°C
  Growth strain: DH5alpha
  Copy number: Low Copy
Gene/Insert
  Gene/Insert name: Tetrazine2.0 tRNA synthetase and cognate amber suppressing tRNA derived from M. jannaschii Tyrosine synthetase/tRNA system (alt name: Tet2.0 synthetase)
  Species: Methanocaldococcus jannaschii
  Insert size (bp): 921
  Mutation: Y32G L65Q F108S Q109D D158S L162N
  Promoter: lpp (constitutive)
  Tag / fusion protein: None
  Cloning method: Restriction Enzyme; 5′ cloning site NcoI (not destroyed); 3′ cloning site KpnI (not destroyed)
  Sequencing primers: 5′ CGTCACTGCGTCTTTTACTG
Terms and licenses: Academic/Nonprofit Terms; Industry Terms: Not Available to Industry
How to cite: pDule-Tet2.0 was a gift from Ryan Mehl (Addgene plasmid # 85496 ; http://n2t.net/addgene:85496 ; RRID:Addgene_85496)
